>Addgene plasmid #85158 | Bsrs074-Prpa* | addgene partial sequence | sequence record 168464 | M13-F20 5'-TGTAAAACGACGGCCAGT-3'
GATAGTGACCTGTTCGTTGCAACAAATTGATGAGCAATGCTTTTTTATAATGCCAACTTTGTACAAAAAA
GCAGGCTCCGAATTGGTATCACGAGGCAGAATTTCAGATAAAAAAAATCCTTAGCTTTCGCTAAGGATCT
GAAGTGGAATTCATGAGATCTGCACCTGTCCGATCGGACAGTATTACGCAAGAAAATGGTTTGTTATAGT
CGAATATAAGGAGGTGACAATATGCGTAAAGGCGAAGAGCTGTTCACTGGTGTCGTCCCTATTCTGGTGG
AACTGGATGGTGATGTCAACGGTCATAAGTTTTCCGTGCGTGGCGAGGGTGAAGGTGACGCAACTAATGG
TAAACTGACGCTGAAGTTCATCTGTACTACTGGTAAACTGCCGGTACCTTGGCCGACTCTGGTAACGACG
CTGACTTATGGTGTTCAGTGCTTTGCTCGTTATCCGGACCATATGAAGCAGCATGACTTCTTCAAGTCCG
CCATGCCGGAAGGCTATGTGCAGGAACGCACGATTTCCTTTAAGGATGACGGCACGTACAAAACGCGTGC
GGAAGTGAAATTTGAAGGCGATACCCTGGTAAACCGCATTGAGCTGAAAGGCATTGACTTTAAAGAAGAC
GGCAATATCCTGGGCCATAAGCTGGAATACAATTTTAACAGCCACAATGTTTACATCACCGCCGATAAAC
AAAAAAATGGCATTAAAGCGAATTTTAAAATTCGCCACAACGTGGAGGATGGCAGCGTGCAGCTGGCTGA
TCACTACCAGCAAAACACTCCAATCGGTGATGGTCCTGTTCTGCTGCCAGACAATCACTATCTGAGCACG
CAAAGCGTTCTGTCTAAAGATCCGAACGAGAAACGCGATCATATGGTTCTGCTGGAGTTCGTAACCGCAG
CGGGCATCACGCATGGTATGGATGAACTGTACAA
