>Addgene plasmid #85158 | Bsrs074-Prpa* | addgene partial sequence | sequence record 168465 | M13-Rev 5'-CAGGAAACAGCTATGACC-3'
ATGATTTTATTTTGACTGATAGTGACCTGTTCGTTGCAACAAATTGATGAGCAATTATTTTTTATAATGC
CAACTTTGTACAAGAAAGCTGGGTCGAATTGATTACCGCCTTTGAGTGAGCTGATACCGCTCGCCGCAGC
CGAACGACCGAGCGCAGCGAGTCAGTGAGCGAGGAAGCCTGAGGAGCGAGTTAGGATCCTCATTTGTACA
GTTCATCCATACCATGCGTGATGCCCGCTGCGGTTACGAACTCCAGCAGAACCATATGATCGCGTTTCTC
GTTCGGATCTTTAGACAGAACGCTTTGCGTGCTCAGATAGTGATTGTCTGGCAGCAGAACAGGACCATCA
CCGATTGGAGTGTTTTGCTGGTAGTGATCAGCCAGCTGCACGCTGCCATCCTCCACGTTGTGGCGAATTT
TAAAATTCGCTTTAATGCCATTTTTTTGTTTATCGGCGGTGATGTAAACATTGTGGCTGTTAAAATTGTA
TTCCAGCTTATGGCCCAGGATATTGCCGTCTTCTTTAAAGTCAATGCCTTTCAGCTCAATGCGGTTTACC
AGGGTATCGCCTTCAAATTTCACTTCCGCACGCGTTTTGTACGTGCCGTCATCCTTAAAGGAAATCGTGC
GTTCCTGCACATAGCCTTCCGGCATGGCGGACTTGAAGAAGTCATGCTGCTTCATATGGTCCGGATAACG
AGCAAAGCACTGAACACCATAAGTCAGCGTCGTTACCAGAGTCGGCCAAGGTACCGGCAGTTTACCAGTA
GTACAGATGAACTTCAGCGTCAGTTTACCATTAGTTGCGTCACCTTCACCCTCGCCACGCACGGAAAACT
TATGACCGTTGACATCACCATCCAGTTCCACCAGAATAGGGACGACACCAGTGAA
