>Addgene plasmid #85158 | Bsrs074-Prpa* | depositor partial sequence | sequence record 172457 | Bsrs074-Prpa* sequence 2920 bps
CTCGGGCCCCAAATAATGATTTTATTTTGACTGATAGTGACCTGTTCGTTGCAACAAATTGATGAGCAAT
GCTTTTTTATAATGCCAACTTTGTACAAAAAAGCAGGCTCCGAATTGGTATCACGAGGCAGAATTTCAGA
TAAAAAAAATCCTTAGCTTTCGCTAAGGATCTGAAGTGGAATTCATGAGATCTGCACCTGTCCGATCGGA
CAGTATTACGCAAGAAAATGGTTTGTTATAGTCGAATATAAGGAGGTGACAATATGCGTAAAGGCGAAGA
GCTGTTCACTGGTGTCGTCCCTATTCTGGTGGAACTGGATGGTGATGTCAACGGTCATAAGTTTTCCGTG
CGTGGCGAGGGTGAAGGTGACGCAACTAATGGTAAACTGACGCTGAAGTTCATCTGTACTACTGGTAAAC
TGCCGGTACCTTGGCCGACTCTGGTAACGACGCTGACTTATGGTGTTCAGTGCTTTGCTCGTTATCCGGA
CCATATGAAGCAGCATGACTTCTTCAAGTCCGCCATGCCGGAAGGCTATGTGCAGGAACGCACGATTTCC
TTTAAGGATGACGGCACGTACAAAACGCGTGCGGAAGTGAAATTTGAAGGCGATACCCTGGTAAACCGCA
TTGAGCTGAAAGGCATTGACTTTAAAGAAGACGGCAATATCCTGGGCCATAAGCTGGAATACAATTTTAA
CAGCCACAATGTTTACATCACCGCCGATAAACAAAAAAATGGCATTAAAGCGAATTTTAAAATTCGCCAC
AACGTGGAGGATGGCAGCGTGCAGCTGGCTGATCACTACCAGCAAAACACTCCAATCGGTGATGGTCCTG
TTCTGCTGCCAGACAATCACTATCTGAGCACGCAAAGCGTTCTGTCTAAAGATCCGAACGAGAAACGCGA
TCATATGGTTCTGCTGGAGTTCGTAACCGCAGCGGGCATCACGCATGGTATGGATGAACTGTACAAATGA
GGATCCTAACTCGCTCCTCAGGCTTCCTCGCTCACTGACTCGCTGCGCTCGGTCGTTCGGCTGCGGCGAG
CGGTATCAGCTCACTCAAAGGCGGTAATCAATTCGACCCAGCTTTCTTGTACAAAGTTGGCATTATAAAA
AATAATTGCTCATCAATTTGTTGCAACGAACAGGTCACTATCAGTCAAAATAAAATCATTATTTGCCATC
CAGCTGATATCCCCTATAGTGAGTCGTATTACATGGTCATAGCTGTTTCCTGGCAGCTCTGGCCCGTGTC
TCAAAATCTCTGATGTTACATTGCACAAGATAAAAATATATCATCATGCCTCCTCTAGACTTAGACGTCA
GGTGGCACTTTTCGGGGAAATGTGCGCGGAACCCCTATTTGTTTATTTTTCTAAATACATTCAAATATGT
ATCCGCTCATGAGACAATAACCCTGATAAATGCTTCAATAATATTGAAAAAGGAAGAGTATGAGTATTCA
ACATTTCCGTGTCGCCCTTATTCCCTTTTTTGCGGCATTTTGCCTTCCTGTTTTTGCTCACCCAGAAACG
CTGGTGAAAGTAAAAGATGCTGAAGATCAGTTGGGTGCACGAGTGGGTTACATCGAACTGGATCTCAACA
GCGGTAAGATCCTTGAGAGTTTTCGCCCCGAAGAACGTTTTCCAATGATGAGCACTTTTAAAGTTCTGCT
ATGTGGCGCGGTATTATCCCGTATTGACGCCGGGCAAGAGCAACTCGGTCGCCGCATACACTATTCTCAG
AATGACTTGGTTGAGTACTCACCAGTCACAGAAAAGCATCTTACGGATGGCATGACAGTAAGAGAATTAT
GCAGTGCTGCCATAACCATGAGTGATAACACTGCGGCCAACTTACTTCTGACAACGATCGGAGGACCGAA
GGAGCTAACCGCTTTTTTGCACAACATGGGGGATCATGTAACTCGCCTTGATCGTTGGGAACCGGAGCTG
AATGAAGCCATACCAAACGACGAGCGTGACACCACGATGCCTGTAGCAATGGCAACAACGTTGCGCAAAC
TATTAACTGGCGAACTACTTACTCTAGCTTCCCGGCAACAATTAATAGACTGGATGGAGGCGGATAAAGT
TGCAGGACCACTTCTGCGCTCGGCCCTTCCGGCTGGCTGGTTTATTGCTGATAAATCTGGAGCCGGTGAG
CGTGGGTCTCGCGGTATCATTGCAGCACTGGGGCCAGATGGTAAGCCCTCCCGTATCGTAGTTATCTACA
CGACGGGGAGTCAGGCAACTATGGATGAACGAAATAGACAGATCGCTGAGATAGGTGCCTCACTGATTAA
GCATTGGTAACTGTCAGACCAAGTTTACTCATATATACTTTAGATTGATTTAAAACTTCATTTTTAATTT
AAAAGGATCTAGGTGAAGATCCTTTTTGATAATCCTCGAGGAGCGCCTCAGCGCGCCGTAGCGTCGATAA
AAATTACGGGCTGGGGCGAAACTACCATCTGTTCGAAAAGGTCCGTAAATGGGCCTACAGAGCGATTCGT
CAGGGCTGGCCTGTATTCTCACAATGGCTTGATGCCGTTATCCAGCGTGTCGAAATGTACAACGCTTCGC
TTCCCGTTCCGCTTTCTCCGGCTGAATGTCGGGCTATTGGCAAGAGCATTGCGAAATATACACACAGGAA
ATTCTCACCAGAGGGATTTTCCGCTGTACAGGCCGCTCGCGGTCGCAAGGGCGGAACTAAATCTAAGCGC
GCAGCAGTTCCTACATCAGCACGTTCGCTGAAACCGTGGGAGGCATTAGGCATCAGTCGAGCGACGTACT
ACCGAAAATTAAAATGTGACCCAGACCTCGCAAAATGAGACCAGATAAGCCTTATCAGATAACAGCGCCC
TTTTGGCGTCTTTTTGAGCACCTAGGTGTAAAACGACGGCCAGTCTTAAG
