[The description below was written by a language model from this plasmid's Addgene catalogue record.]
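Description:
Bsrs074-Prpa* is a bacterial reporter plasmid built on the pBjk2992 backbone, in which an inducible promoter designated Prpa* drives expression of superfolder GFP (sfGFP). It is selected with ampicillin and is propagated in a DIAL strain, with ColE2 noted in the record. DIAL strains supply a plasmid replication initiator protein in trans from the host chromosome, so ColE2-type plasmids of this kind generally cannot replicate in ordinary cloning strains. The record flags this dependence on a specialised host explicitly. In such systems plasmid copy number is set by the level of replication protein made by the particular host strain, which is consistent with copy number being listed as unknown here.

The payload is a simple promoter-reporter fusion: activity of Prpa* is read out as sfGFP fluorescence. sfGFP is a fast-folding, robust GFP variant well suited to quantitative measurements in living bacteria. The plasmid comes from work on quorum sensing communication modules for microbial consortia. The name suggests that Prpa* is a modified version of the promoter from the rpa quorum sensing system, which would be activated by its cognate receptor protein in the presence of the matching signalling molecule. However, the record does not state what the asterisk modification is, what the inducer is, or whether the regulator is encoded on this plasmid or must be provided separately. No feature table is supplied, so ribosome binding sites, terminators and other regulatory elements cannot be described. The construct is most plausibly used to characterise the induction response and crosstalk of this promoter in synthetic cell-to-cell signalling circuits.
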