Addgene plasmid #85158: Bsrs074-Prpa*
Purpose: Inducibile Rpa* Promoter driving sfGFP
Depositing lab: Jeff Hasty. Depositing organization: University of California, San Diego (UCSD). Publication: Quorum Sensing Communication Modules for Microbial Consortia. Scott SR, Hasty J. ACS Synth Biol. 2016 Sep 16;5(9):969-77. doi: 10.1021/acssynbio.5b00286. Epub 2016 May 19. PubMed 27172092.
Backbone
  Vector backbone: pBjk2992
Growth in bacteria
  Bacterial resistance: Ampicillin, 100 μg/mL
  Growth temperature: 37°C
  Growth strain: DIAL Strain (colE2)
  Copy number: Unknown
Gene/Insert
  Gene/Insert name: Prpa*-sfGFP
Terms and licenses: Academic/Nonprofit Terms; Industry Terms: Not Available to Industry
Depositor comments: Please note that this plasmid may require a unique bacterial strain, so make sure to confirm that you can also obtain the appropriate growth strain. Please contact us or contact our distributors if you have any questions.
How to cite: Bsrs074-Prpa* was a gift from Jeff Hasty (Addgene plasmid # 85158 ; http://n2t.net/addgene:85158 ; RRID:Addgene_85158)
